Addgene plasmid #69181: LD206
Purpose: Integration of 2GFP tag at Atg6 C terminus, use auxotrophic marker URA3(Candida albicans)
Depositing lab: Zhiping Xie. Depositing organization: Shanghai Jiao Tong University. Publication: A fluorescent tool set for yeast Atg proteins. Li D, Song JZ, Shan MH, Li SP, Liu W, Li H, Zhu J, Wang Y, Lin J, Xie Z. Autophagy. 2015;11(6):954-60. doi: 10.1080/15548627.2015.1040971. PubMed 25998947.
Backbone
  Vector backbone: Bluescript II SK+
  Vector type: Yeast Expression
Growth in bacteria
  Bacterial resistance: Ampicillin, 100 μg/mL
  Growth temperature: 37°C
  Growth strain: DH5alpha
  Copy number: High Copy
Gene/Insert
  Gene/Insert name: Atg6-2EGFP
  Species: S. cerevisiae (budding yeast)
  Insert size (bp): 5400
  Tag / fusion protein: 2xEGFP (C terminal on insert)
  Cloning method: Restriction Enzyme; 5′ cloning site BamHI (not destroyed); 3′ cloning site HindIII (not destroyed)
  Sequencing primers: 5′ T7; 3′ SP6
Terms and licenses: Academic/Nonprofit Terms; Industry Terms: Not Available to Industry
How to cite: LD206 was a gift from Zhiping Xie (Addgene plasmid # 69181 ; http://n2t.net/addgene:69181 ; RRID:Addgene_69181)
