[The description below was written by a language model from this plasmid's Addgene catalogue record and pLannotate feature annotations shown in this document.]
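Description:
LD206 is a yeast integration plasmid built on the Bluescript II SK+ backbone, designed to tag the chromosomal ATG6 (VPS30) gene of Saccharomyces cerevisiae at its C terminus with two tandem copies of GFP. In E. coli it is maintained as a high-copy plasmid through the ColE1/pUC origin and selected with ampicillin via the AmpR gene. The backbone also retains the f1 origin, the lac promoter/operator with lacZα remnants, and the T7 and T3 promoters flanking the cloning region. No yeast replication origin or centromere is annotated, consistent with a construct that must integrate into the genome to be retained.

The roughly 5.4 kb insert, cloned between BamHI and HindIII, begins with a fragment of the VPS30/ATG6 coding sequence rather than the full gene. No yeast promoter is annotated upstream of it. This fragment is followed by two successive GFP open reading frames (recorded as 2xEGFP in the catalogue, matched to GFP S65T by the annotation software) and the ADH1 terminator. Downstream lies a selectable marker cassette in which URA3 is driven by the Ashbya gossypii TEF promoter and ended by the TEF terminator. The catalogue specifies the Candida albicans URA3, although the automated annotation labels it by its S. cerevisiae homologue. The insert ends with yeast genomic sequence carrying a small open reading frame and a DBP1 fragment, which probably represents the region downstream of ATG6, although the record does not say so. The two genomic segments would then act as homology arms for recombination at the native locus, giving Atg6-2GFP expression from the endogenous promoter with selection for uracil prototrophy. The plasmid belongs to a fluorescent tool set for imaging yeast Atg proteins in autophagy studies.
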