Features (pLannotate 1.2.2; 21 found; start..end, strand, type, name):
     30..458     -  rep_origin     f1 ori (sequence partly withheld): f1 bacteriophage origin of replication; arrow indicates direction of (+) strand synthesis
    463..618     -  CDS            lacZα (fragment): LacZα fragment of β-galactosidase; lacZ fragment
    626..644     +  promoter       T7 promoter: promoter for bacteriophage T7 RNA polymerase
    653..696     +  misc_feature   MCS (fragment): pBluescript multiple cloning site
    694..1365    +  CDS            VPS30 (fragment): BECN1_YEAST - Also known as APG6, ATG6, VPT30. Experimental evidence at protein level: Swiss-Prot protein existence level 1. Required for cytoplasm to vacuole transport (Cvt), autophagy, nucleophagy, and mitophagy, as a part of the autophagy-specific VPS34 PI3-kinase complex I. This complex is essential to recruit the ATG8- phosphatidylinositol conjugate and the ATG12-ATG5 conjugate to the pre- autophagosomal structure. Also involved in endosome-to-Golgi retrograde transport as part of the VPS34 PI3-kinase complex II. This second complex is required for the endosome-to-Golgi retrieval of PEP1
   1417..2130    +  CDS            GFP (S65T): GFP (S65T) is a basic (constitutively fluorescent) green fluorescent protein published in 1995, derived from Aequorea victoria.
   2167..2880    +  CDS            GFP (S65T): GFP (S65T) is a basic (constitutively fluorescent) green fluorescent protein published in 1995, derived from Aequorea victoria.
   2904..3091    +  terminator     ADH1 terminator: S. cerevisiae ADH1; transcription terminator for the S. cerevisiae alcohol dehydrogenase 1 (ADH1) gene
   3166..3509    +  promoter       TEF promoter: Ashbya gossypii TEF promoter
   3528..4316    +  CDS            URA3: PYRF_YEAST - Experimental evidence at protein level: Swiss-Prot protein existence level 1. From Saccharomyces cerevisiae (strain ATCC 204508 / S288c) (Baker's yeast).
   4328..4525    +  terminator     TEF terminator: Ashbya gossypii TEF terminator
   4897..5157    -  CDS            YP119_YEAST: Experimental evidence at protein level: Swiss-Prot protein existence level 1. From Saccharomyces cerevisiae (strain ATCC 204508 / S288c) (Baker's yeast).
   5284..6264    -  CDS            DBP1 (fragment): DBP1_YEAST - Experimental evidence at protein level: Swiss-Prot protein existence level 1. ATP-binding RNA helicase involved in translation initiation. Remodels RNA in response to ADP and ATP concentrations by facilitating disruption, but also formation of RNA duplexes (By similarity). Redundant to DED1, may be required in conditions in which DED1 expression is decreased. From Saccharomyces cerevisiae (strain ATCC 204508 / S288c) (Baker's yeast).
   6295..6313    -  promoter       T3 promoter: promoter for bacteriophage T3 RNA polymerase
   6358..6374    -  protein_bind   lac operator: The lac repressor binds to the lac operator to inhibit transcription in E. coli. This inhibition can be relieved by adding lactose or isopropyl-β-D-thiogalactopyranoside (IPTG). lac repressor encoded by lacI
   6382..6412    -  promoter       lac promoter: promoter for the E. coli lac operon
   6427..6448    -  protein_bind   CAP binding site: CAP binding activates transcription in the presence of cAMP. E. coli catabolite activator protein
   6461..6553    -  CDS            lacI (fragment): lac repressor; lacI; The lac repressor binds to the lac operator to inhibit transcription in E. coli. This inhibition can be relieved by adding lactose or isopropyl-β-D-thiogalactopyranoside (IPTG).
   6736..7324    -  rep_origin     ori: high-copy-number ColE1/pMB1/pBR322/pUC origin of replication
   7495..8355    -  CDS            AmpR: β-lactamase; bla; confers resistance to ampicillin, carbenicillin, and related antibiotics
   8356..8460    -  promoter       AmpR promoter: bla
>Addgene plasmid #69181 | LD206 | depositor full sequence | sequence record 128284 | LD206 sequence 8483 bps
CTAAATTGTAAGCGTTAATATTTTGTTAAAATTCGCGTTAAATTTTTGTTAAATCAGCTCATTTTTTAAC
CAATAGGCCGAAATCGGCAAAATCCCTTATAAATCAAAAGAATAGACCGAGATAGGGT
[37 nt withheld, positions 129-165]
AAAGAACGTGGACTCCAACGTCAAAGG
[49 nt withheld, positions 193-241]
T
[91 nt withheld, positions 243-333]
G
[124 nt withheld, positions 335-458]
CCCATTCGCCATTCAGGCTGCGCAACTGTTGGGAAGGGCGATCGGTGCGGGCCTCTTCGCTATTACGCCA
GCTGGCGAAAGGGGGATGTGCTGCAAGGCGATTAAGTTGGGTAACGCCAGGGTTTTCCCAGTCACGACGT
TGTAAAACGACGGCCAGTGAGCGCGCGTAATACGACTCACTATAGGGCGAATTGGAGCTCCACCGCGGTG
GCGGCCGCTCTAGAACTAGTGGATCCCCTTTGCCACTATAAATGGATTGAGATTAGGCAGTATACCAGAA
TCAGTGGTACCTTGGAAGGAAATCAATGCAGCACTGGGCCAATTGATTCTTTTACTGGCTACCATAAACA
AAAACCTGAAGATAAATTTAGTAGACTACGAATTACAACCGATGGGTTCATTTTCCAAAATCAAGAAAAG
AATGGTTAACAGTGTCGAATATAATAATTCCACTACGAACGCTCCCGGTGATTGGTTGATTCTGCCTGTC
TACTATGATGAGAATTTCAATTTGGGGAGAATCTTCCGCAAGGAAACGAAGTTTGATAAATCATTAGAAA
CAACATTAGAAATAATAAGCGAAATCACTCGGCAGCTTTCTACGATAGCGTCATCATATTCATCTCAAAC
ACTCACAACAAGCCAAGATGAATCTTCAATGAATAACGCAAATGACGTTGAAAATAGTACTTCCATTCTC
GAGCTACCCTATATCATGAATAAGGACAAGATTAATGGATTATCCGTCAAATTGCATGGTAGCAGTCCCA
ACCTTGAATGGACAACGGCTATGAAATTTTTATTAACCAATGTAAAGTGGTTGTTAGCGTTTTCTTCCAA
TTTACTATCCAAGTCAATTACCTTAAGCCCTACAGTGAATTACAATGATAAGACCATCAGCGGAAACGCT
TCGTACGCTGCAGGTCGACGGATCGGTGACGGTGCTGGTTTAATTAACATGTCTAAAGGTGAAGAATTAT
TCACTGGTGTTGTCCCAATTTTGGTTGAATTAGATGGTGATGTTAATGGTCACAAATTTTCTGTCTCCGG
TGAAGGTGAAGGTGATGCTACTTACGGTAAATTGACCTTAAAATTTATTTGTACTACTGGTAAATTGCCA
GTTCCATGGCCAACCTTAGTCACTACTTTAACTTATGGTGTTCAATGTTTTTCTAGATACCCAGATCATA
TGAAACAACATGACTTTTTCAAGTCTGCCATGCCAGAAGGTTATGTTCAAGAAAGAACTATTTTTTTCAA
AGATGACGGTAACTACAAGACCAGAGCTGAAGTCAAGTTTGAAGGTGATACCTTAGTTAATAGAATCGAA
TTAAAAGGTATTGATTTTAAAGAAGATGGTAACATTTTAGGTCACAAATTGGAATACAACTATAACTCTC
ACAATGTTTACATCATGGCTGACAAACAAAAGAATGGTATCAAAGTTAACTTCAAAATTAGACACAACAT
TGAAGATGGTTCTGTTCAATTAGCTGACCATTATCAACAAAATACTCCAATTGGTGATGGTCCAGTCTTG
TTACCAGACAACCATTACTTATCCACTCAATCTGCCTTATCCAAAGATCCAAACGAAAAGAGAGACCACA
TGGTCTTGTTAGAATTTGTTACTGCTGCTGGTATTACCCATGGTATTGATGAATTGTACAAAATTCCAGT
TCCAACGCGTGATCTAGAGAAGCCATTCATGTCTAAAGGTGAAGAATTATTCACTGGTGTTGTCCCAATT
TTGGTTGAATTAGATGGTGATGTTAATGGTCACAAATTTTCTGTCTCCGGTGAAGGTGAAGGTGATGCTA
CTTACGGTAAATTGACCTTAAAATTTATTTGTACTACTGGTAAATTGCCAGTTCCATGGCCAACCTTAGT
CACTACTTTAACTTATGGTGTTCAATGTTTTTCTAGATACCCAGATCATATGAAACAACATGACTTTTTC
AAGTCTGCCATGCCAGAAGGTTATGTTCAAGAAAGAACTATTTTTTTCAAAGATGACGGTAACTACAAGA
CCAGAGCTGAAGTCAAGTTTGAAGGTGATACCTTAGTTAATAGAATCGAATTAAAAGGTATTGATTTTAA
AGAAGATGGTAACATTTTAGGTCACAAATTGGAATACAACTATAACTCTCACAATGTTTACATCATGGCT
GACAAACAAAAGAATGGTATCAAAGTTAACTTCAAAATTAGACACAACATTGAAGATGGTTCTGTTCAAT
TAGCTGACCATTATCAACAAAATACTCCAATTGGTGATGGTCCAGTCTTGTTACCAGACAACCATTACTT
ATCCACTCAATCTGCCTTATCCAAAGATCCAAACGAAAAGAGAGACCACATGGTCTTGTTAGAATTTGTT
ACTGCTGCTGGTATTACCCATGGTATGGATGAATTATATAAATAAGGCGCGCCACTTCTAAATAAGCGAA
TTTCTTATGATTTATGATTTTTATTATTAAATAAGTTATAAAAAAAATAAGTGTATACAAATTTTAAAGT
GACTCTTAGGTTTTAAAACGAAAATTCTTATTCTTGAGTAACTCTTTCCTGTAGGTCAGGTTGCTTTCTC
AGGTATAGTATGAGGTCGCTCTTATTGACCACACCTCTACCGGCAGATCCGCTAGGGATAACAGGGTAAT
ATAGATCTGTTTAGCTTGCCTCGTCCCCGCCGGGTCACCCGGCCAGCGACATGGAGGCCCAGAATACCCT
CCTTGACAGTCTTGACGTGCGCAGCTCAGGGGCATGATGTGACTGTCGCCCGTACATTTAGCCCATACAT
CCCCATGTATAATCATTTGCATCCATACATTTTGATGGCCGCACGGCGCGAAGCAAAAATTACGGCTCCT
CGCTGCAGACCTGCGAGCAGGGAAACGCTCCCCTCACAGACGCGTTGAATTGTCCCCACGCCGCGCCCCT
GTAGAGAAATATAAAAGGTTAGGATTTGCCACTGAGGTTCTTCTTTCATATACTTCCTTTTAAAATCTTG
CTAGGATACAGTTCTCACATCACATCCGAACATAAACAACCATGACAGTCAACACTAAGACCTATAGTGA
GAGAGCAGAAACTCATGCCTCACCAGTAGCACAGCGATTATTTCGATTAATGGAACTGAAGAAAACCAAT
TTATGTGCATCAATTGACGTTGATACCACTAAGGAATTCCTTGAATTAATTGATAAATTAGGTCCTTATG
TATGCTTAATCAAGACTCATATTGATATAATCAATGATTTTTCCTATGAATCCACTATTGAACCATTATT
AGAACTTTCACGTAAACATCAATTTATGATTTTTGAAGATAGAAAATTTGCTGATATTGGTAATACCGTA
AAGAAACAATATATTGGTGGAGTTTATAAAATTAGTAGTTGGGCAGATATTACCAATGCTCATGGTGTCA
CTGGGAATGGAGTGGTTGAAGGATTAAAACAGGGAGCTAAAGAAACCACCACCAACCAAGAGCCAAGAGG
GTTATTGATGTTAGCTGAATTATCATCAGTGGGATCATTAGCATATGGAGAATATTCTCAAAAAACTGTT
GAAATTGCTAAATCCGATAAGGAATTTGTTATTGGATTTATTGCCCAACGTGATATGGGTGGCCAAGAAG
AAGGATTTGATTGGCTTATTATGACACCTGGAGTTGGATTAGATGATAAAGGTGATGGATTAGGACAACA
ATATAGAACTGTTGATGAAGTTGTTAGCACTGGAACTGATATTATCATTGTTGGTAGAGGATTGTTTGGT
AAAGGAAGAGATCCAGATATTGAAGGTAAAAGGTATAGAAATGCTGGTTGGAATGCTTATTTGAAAAAGA
CTGGCCAATTATAATCAGTACTGACAATAAAAAGATTCTTGTTTTCAAGAACTTGTCATTTGTATAGTTT
TTTTATATTGTAGTTGTTCTATTTTAATCAAATGTTAGCGTGATTTATATTTTTTTTCGCCTCGACATCA
TCTGCCCAGATGCGAAGTTAAGTGCGCAGAAAGTAATATCATGCGTCAATCGTATGTGAATGCTGGTCGC
TATACTGCTGTCGATTCGATACTAACGCCGCCATCCAGTGTCGAAAACGAGCTCGAATTCATCGATGATA
TCAGATCCACTAGTGGCCTATGCTAAGTAGTTCATATAAATGCATTTTTTCATAAATGTGATAAAGGGAA
AATTTCTTTTTCCACTTGAAAGATATGTACGTATTTAAGAACTGATCTTCTTGACCACTTTTTTTATGCG
TGCAACTTTAAATGCTTTCATACATTTCCTTGGTCTTTCATCAGATGATATGCCAGATATCAACAATTAT
AGACCTAATATAACATTGAGTTATTTTTTACACGTATAATAATAACTCCTTCTCCGGCAATGAATATTTT
GCTTCCAAATTGCAAAATTCAAGATTTAATTATAAAAACTCTGAAGTAATAGACCACCTATTTCAAAAAT
ATTCCGTATTTTTCCCTCTCTATAAAAACAAAGGGCTTCCAAAATATCCATTCCAATAAACGGTAAACTC
ACCCATTTATGATTGGGACAAGAGCAAAAAAAAAGGAAATTGGGAAAAAAAAAGAGAAAGAAAGCAACAG
AATAAAGGGAACTTGATAAAACTGAAGTACCGTGGGTCAAGTAGCGTGAAAGAGTCAATTCATCGACTAA
TGGATGCATAAAACGTATGACTGTATAGTACTGGAGTGAAAACGAAGAGATAAAGAAAGGAAAAAGGGAG
ATTAATAAAAAGAAAAAAATTAAAGGAGTTCTATATTTGGATTAGTCTTTTATTCTTTCTGCTTACCACC
ATGAAGCGTTGCTATTTCCGTAACCGTTTTTCTCATTATCATTTCTAAACCCACCTCCAATCGAACCCCA
ATTTGATGTTCCAGTATTCCTTGGCCTCGTGCTCCCAAATGAGCCATTTCCACCATGTTTACGGTAGTCT
CTTGAACCGTTATTACGACTATTGAAAAAACCTCCTCCTCCCCTAGTTCTTCCACCTCTTGAATTCTGTC
TTGACAGGTCACTTAAAAACGTGGGAACTTCTTGATTCGCTTCATTTAAAATTTCCATCAAACCCTTCAC
AATATTCTGATTATTACTATTGAAGAATGAAGTAGCCACGCCTGTGTTACCAGCACGGCCTGTTCTACCA
ATTCTGTGAACGTAGTCATCGATGTCGGAGGGCAAATCATAATTAATGACATGTGTGACATTCGGTATAT
CCAAACCTCTCGCTGCTACAGCTGTTGCGACCAGGATATCAGCTACGTTAGCTTTGAAAGCAGATAAGGC
ACGTTCACGTTCAGCCTGTGTGCGGTCACCATGTATGGCTGTAGCTTTGAAATTTTGCATGATCAAAAAA
TCTGTGAGTTGATCCGCCATTCTTTTCGTTTCAACAAAAATCAATGTCAATCCCTTATGCTCTGCAGACA
GTAAATCTAACAACGCAGACTTTTTGTCCATGTCATCGACATATAATATTCTTTGCGTGATATTTTCTGA
GGTGGAACCGACTCTTCCTACTGATAAAAAAATATAATTATCTAAGAAATCGCGTGCCAAATGCTGGATA
TCTACTGGGAATGTGGCGGAAAACATCAAGGTCTGTCTATTTTCCACAGAGGGCATATCACATTCTTCAA
CTATATGGCGAATTTGGGGTTCGAATCCCATATCTAGCATTCTATCAGCCTCATCCAATACCAGGTATTT
GATATTAGCCAAAGAAACTTTTCCGCGTTCTAATAAGTCATTAAGCTTATCGATACCGTCGACCTCGAGG
GGGGGCCCGGTACCCAGCTTTTGTTCCCTTTAGTGAGGGTTAATTGCGCGCTTGGCGTAATCATGGTCAT
AGCTGTTTCCTGTGTGAAATTGTTATCCGCTCACAATTCCACACAACATACGAGCCGGAAGCATAAAGTG
TAAAGCCTGGGGTGCCTAATGAGTGAGCTAACTCACATTAATTGCGTTGCGCTCACTGCCCGCTTTCCAG
TCGGGAAACCTGTCGTGCCAGCTGCATTAATGAATCGGCCAACGCGCGGGGAGAGGCGGTTTGCGTATTG
GGCGCTCTTCCGCTTCCTCGCTCACTGACTCGCTGCGCTCGGTCGTTCGGCTGCGGCGAGCGGTATCAGC
TCACTCAAAGGCGGTAATACGGTTATCCACAGAATCAGGGGATAACGCAGGAAAGAACATGTGAGCAAAA
GGCCAGCAAAAGGCCAGGAACCGTAAAAAGGCCGCGTTGCTGGCGTTTTTCCATAGGCTCCGCCCCCCTG
ACGAGCATCACAAAAATCGACGCTCAAGTCAGAGGTGGCGAAACCCGACAGGACTATAAAGATACCAGGC
GTTTCCCCCTGGAAGCTCCCTCGTGCGCTCTCCTGTTCCGACCCTGCCGCTTACCGGATACCTGTCCGCC
TTTCTCCCTTCGGGAAGCGTGGCGCTTTCTCATAGCTCACGCTGTAGGTATCTCAGTTCGGTGTAGGTCG
TTCGCTCCAAGCTGGGCTGTGTGCACGAACCCCCCGTTCAGCCCGACCGCTGCGCCTTATCCGGTAACTA
TCGTCTTGAGTCCAACCCGGTAAGACACGACTTATCGCCACTGGCAGCAGCCACTGGTAACAGGATTAGC
AGAGCGAGGTATGTAGGCGGTGCTACAGAGTTCTTGAAGTGGTGGCCTAACTACGGCTACACTAGAAGGA
CAGTATTTGGTATCTGCGCTCTGCTGAAGCCAGTTACCTTCGGAAAAAGAGTTGGTAGCTCTTGATCCGG
CAAACAAACCACCGCTGGTAGCGGTGGTTTTTTTGTTTGCAAGCAGCAGATTACGCGCAGAAAAAAAGGA
TCTCAAGAAGATCCTTTGATCTTTTCTACGGGGTCTGACGCTCAGTGGAACGAAAACTCACGTTAAGGGA
TTTTGGTCATGAGATTATCAAAAAGGATCTTCACCTAGATCCTTTTAAATTAAAAATGAAGTTTTAAATC
AATCTAAAGTATATATGAGTAAACTTGGTCTGACAGTTACCAATGCTTAATCAGTGAGGCACCTATCTCA
GCGATCTGTCTATTTCGTTCATCCATAGTTGCCTGACTCCCCGTCGTGTAGATAACTACGATACGGGAGG
GCTTACCATCTGGCCCCAGTGCTGCAATGATACCGCGAGACCCACGCTCACCGGCTCCAGATTTATCAGC
AATAAACCAGCCAGCCGGAAGGGCCGAGCGCAGAAGTGGTCCTGCAACTTTATCCGCCTCCATCCAGTCT
ATTAATTGTTGCCGGGAAGCTAGAGTAAGTAGTTCGCCAGTTAATAGTTTGCGCAACGTTGTTGCCATTG
CTACAGGCATCGTGGTGTCACGCTCGTCGTTTGGTATGGCTTCATTCAGCTCCGGTTCCCAACGATCAAG
GCGAGTTACATGATCCCCCATGTTGTGCAAAAAAGCGGTTAGCTCCTTCGGTCCTCCGATCGTTGTCAGA
AGTAAGTTGGCCGCAGTGTTATCACTCATGGTTATGGCAGCACTGCATAATTCTCTTACTGTCATGCCAT
CCGTAAGATGCTTTTCTGTGACTGGTGAGTACTCAACCAAGTCATTCTGAGAATAGTGTATGCGGCGACC
GAGTTGCTCTTGCCCGGCGTCAATACGGGATAATACCGCGCCACATAGCAGAACTTTAAAAGTGCTCATC
ATTGGAAAACGTTCTTCGGGGCGAAAACTCTCAAGGATCTTACCGCTGTTGAGATCCAGTTCGATGTAAC
CCACTCGTGCACCCAACTGATCTTCAGCATCTTTTACTTTCACCAGCGTTTCTGGGTGAGCAAAAACAGG
AAGGCAAAATGCCGCAAAAAAGGGAATAAGGGCGACACGGAAATGTTGAATACTCATACTCTTCCTTTTT
CAATATTATTGAAGCATTTATCAGGGTTATTGTCTCATGAGCGGATACATATTTGAATGTATTTAGAAAA
ATAAACAAATAGGGGTTCCGCGCACATTTCCCCGAAAAGTGCCAC
