>Addgene plasmid #69181 | LD206 | addgene partial sequence | sequence record 124501 | T7 5'-TAATACGACTCACTATAGGG-3'
CCGCGGTGGCGGCCGCTCTAGAACTAGTGGATCCCCTTTGCCACTATAAATGGATTGAGATTAGGCAGTA
TACCAGAATCAGTGGTACCTTGGAAGGAAATCAATGCAGCACTGGGCCAATTGATTCTTTTACTGGCTAC
CATAAACAAAAACCTGAAGATAAATTTAGTAGACTACGAATTACAACCGATGGGTTCATTTTCCAAAATC
AAGAAAAGAATGGTTAACAGTGTCGAATATAATAATTCCACTACGAACGCTCCCGGTGATTGGTTGATTC
TGCCTGTCTACTATGATGAGAATTTCAATTTGGGGAGAATCTTCCGCAAGGAAACGAAGTTTGATAAATC
ATTAGAAACAACATTAGAAATAATAAGCGAAATCACTCGGCAGCTTTCTACGATAGCGTCATCATATTCA
TCTCAAACACTCACAACAAGCCAAGATGAATCTTCAATGAATAACGCAAATGACGTTGAAAATAGTACTT
CCATTCTCGAGCTACCCTATATCATGAATAAGGACAAGATTAATGGATTATCCGTCAAATTGCATGGTAG
CAGTCCCAACCTTGAATGGACAACGGCTATGAAATTTTTATTAACCAATGTAAAGTGGTTGTTAGCGTTT
TCTTCCAATTTACTATCCAAGTCAATTACCTTAAGCCCTACAGTGAATTACAATGATAAGACCATCAGCG
GAAACGCTTCGTACGCTGCAGGTCGACGGATCGGTGACGGTGCTGGTTTAATTAACATGTCTAAAGGTGA
AGAATTATTCACTGGTGTTGTCCCAATTTTGGTTGAATTAGATGGTGATGTTAATGGTCACAAATTTTCT
GTCTCCGGTGAAGGTGAAGGTGATGCTACTTACGGTAAATTGACCTTAAAATTTATTTGTACTACTGGTA
AATTGCCAGTTCCATGGCCAACCTTAGTCACTACTTTAACTTATGGTGTTCAATGTTTTTCTAGATACCC
AGATCATATGAAACAACATGACTTTTTCAAGTCTGCCATGCCAGAAGGTTATGTTCAAGAAAGAACTATT
TTT
