>Addgene plasmid #69181 | LD206 | addgene partial sequence | sequence record 124502 | pHybLex_rev 5'-GAGTCACTTTAAAATTTGTATACAC-3'
TTTTTATAACTTATTTAATAATAAAAATCATAAATCATAAGAAATTCGCTTATTTAGAAGTGGCGCGCCT
TATTTATATAATTCATCCATACCATGGGTAATACCAGCAGCAGTAACAAATTCTAACAAGACCATGTGGT
CTCTCTTTTCGTTTGGATCTTTGGATAAGGCAGATTGAGTGGATAAGTAATGGTTGTCTGGTAACAAGAC
TGGACCATCACCAATTGGAGTATTTTGTTGATAATGGTCAGCTAATTGAACAGAACCATCTTCAATGTTG
TGTCTAATTTTGAAGTTAACTTTGATACCATTCTTTTGTTTGTCAGCCATGATGTAAACATTGTGAGAGT
TATAGTTGTATTCCAATTTGTGACCTAAAATGTTACCATCTTCTTTAAAATCAATACCTTTTAATTCGAT
TCTATTAACTAAGGTATCACCTTCAAACTTGACTTCAGCTCTGGTCTTGTAGTTACCGTCATCTTTGAAA
AAAATAGTTCTTTCTTGAACATAACCTTCTGGCATGGCAGACTTGAAAAAGTCATGTTGTTTCATATGAT
CTGGGTATCTAGAAAAACATTGAACACCATAAGTTAAAGTAGTGACTAAGGTTGGCCATGGAACTGGCAA
TTTACCAGTAGTACAAATAAATTTTAAGGTCAATTTACCGTAAGTAGCATCACCTTCACCTTCACCGGAG
ACAGAAAATTTGTGACCATTAACATCACCATCTAATTCAACCAAAATTGGGACAACACCAGTGAATAATT
CTTCACCTTTAGACATGAATGGCTTCTCTAGATCACGCGTTGGAACTGGAATTTTGTACAATTCATCAAT
ACCATGGGTAATACCAGCAGCAGTAACAAATTCTAACAAGACCATGTGGTCTCTCTTTTCGTTTGGATCT
TTGGATAAGGCAGATTGAGTGGA
